Addgene plasmid #22626: pJB041
Depositing lab: Lynn Hudson. Depositing organization: National Institute of Neurological Disorders and Strokes (NINDS). Publication: Identification of cis-regulatory elements in the myelin proteolipid protein (PLP) gene. Berndt JA, Kim JG, Hudson LD. J Biol Chem. 1992 Jul 25. 267(21):14730-7. PubMed 1378839.
Backbone
  Vector backbone: p18CAT
  Backbone manufacturer: R. McKinnon
  Backbone size w/o insert (bp): 4728
  Vector type: CAT reporter plasmid
Growth in bacteria
  Bacterial resistance: Ampicillin, 100 μg/mL
  Growth temperature: 37°C
  Growth strain: DH5alpha
  Growth instructions: DH5 alpha
  Copy number: Unknown
Gene/Insert
  Gene/Insert name: human genomic PLP promoter region
  Species: H. sapiens (human)
  Insert size (bp): 1088
  Mutation: Site 3 mutation -117 to -116bp GG to cc
  Entrez Gene: POU3F2 (a.k.a. BRN2, N-Oct3, OCT7, OTF-7, OTF7, POUF3, brn-2, oct-7)
  Cloning method: Restriction Enzyme; 5′ cloning site HindIII (not destroyed); 3′ cloning site HindIII (not destroyed)
  Sequencing primers: 5′ n/a; 3′ n/a
Terms and licenses: Academic/Nonprofit Terms; Industry Terms: Not Available to Industry
Depositor comments: Insert is 1200bp (approx) of the Human PLP 5' upstream, promoter region and Exon1 (-1088 to +85) in the correct orientation. Site 3 (bp -117 to -116) were mutated via Site-Directed Mutagenesis from GG to cc. This PLP DNA cloned by Hudson lab.
How to cite: pJB041 was a gift from Lynn Hudson (Addgene plasmid # 22626 ; http://n2t.net/addgene:22626 ; RRID:Addgene_22626)
