[The description below was written by a language model from this plasmid's Addgene catalogue record.]
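Description:
pJB041 is a chloramphenicol acetyltransferase (CAT) reporter plasmid built on the p18CAT backbone (about 4.7 kb without insert) and designed to measure the transcriptional activity of a mutated human myelin proteolipid protein (PLP) promoter. It is propagated in E. coli under ampicillin selection. The record does not state the origin of replication or copy number, and no feature table is available to confirm the arrangement of backbone elements.

The insert is a human genomic fragment spanning the PLP 5′ upstream region, promoter and part of exon 1, described as running from -1088 to +85 relative to the transcription start. It is cloned as a HindIII fragment, with both sites retained, in the correct orientation to drive the CAT reporter. The catalogue lists the insert size as 1088 bp, whereas the depositor comments give approximately 1200 bp, which is closer to the stated coordinates. The defining feature of this construct is a site-directed mutation at "Site 3", where the GG dinucleotide at -117 to -116 has been changed to CC. The linked gene entry is POU3F2 (BRN2/N-Oct3), a POU-domain transcription factor. This may point to a factor relevant to PLP promoter regulation, but the record does not explicitly say that it binds Site 3.

The construct belongs to a study mapping cis-regulatory elements in the PLP gene. Its typical use would be transfection into cultured cells, followed by comparison of its CAT activity with that of the wild-type promoter construct, to assess how much Site 3 contributes to PLP promoter function. No mammalian selection marker is recorded, consistent with transient reporter assays.
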