>Addgene plasmid #22626 | pJB041 | addgene partial sequence | sequence record 28492 | 22626 with CAT-R
CGGTGGTNTATCCNGTGATTTTTTTCTCCATTTTAGCTTCCTTAGCTCCTGAAAATCTCGCCAAGCTTGG
GGATCCTGGTCTCTCCAGCCTCCTTCTTCGGTCTTTTACTTTTTCTCTCTGAGTATCTTTGTCCTCTTCT
CCTGCAATGAAAAGGGCTTTCTGATTGACAGCCAACCCCCTTAAAGGGACAGGCCTGCTTTCCTCCTCCT
CTCCTCCTCCCCTTCTCCTCCCCTTTTCCCCACCTACTCAGGGATACTCCCTTCTCTAAGGGCTGGATCT
TCTCTTTCTGCCTTTCACTGCCAATTGTTTCATTTTCTTTGTTTTTCCTTTTTTCCCTAAGGCTTGCCTG
GAATTTCGCTTTGCTGCAGAGACATCTGGAAATGTGGATTGAGGGTGGAAATAAAATGAAGATGTCCTGG
AAACTTCCAACTGATCCTTGGGTCTAATTGGTGTGGGATATGCAGCACAAGCGTGAGAAGCCATGAAGTG
AGAGCCCCAACAGGGGCTCAGAGTCAAAAACCTAGATATTAGCTCCCAAAGTCCTTCCGAATCTGCTCCA
GCTCCCCACATCACTCCTAGCTGCCCTTGGCCCTCTCCACCTTTCCCCTCCCGATTCCTTGGAAAATAAG
CGTTCCTCCCCCACCCCCACCCCCAGCTCTACGAACACAATAGAGAAGAAAAAATTGTCTTTTAAGATAA
TTTCCTCCAAATCCTTCTCAGTTTCAACTGCATGAAGACAAAATGCAGGCTGTCAATTCGATGAACAGAT
TGTGATTAGGCTGGGGGAGGCTAGAATTGTAATAATTTTATAGCTACAATAATAAAGACCCAGAAGTGGG
CAAGANCTATGCAAGTTCACAGANTAGNTTAAAGAAAAGGCCAGC
